>Addgene plasmid #160089 | pPaGE Pyl TAG FliC T248TAG | depositor full sequence | sequence record 310028 | pPaGE Pyl TAG FliC T248TAG sequence 8660 bps
TTATCCCCTGATTCTGTGGATAACCGTATTACCGCCTTTGAGTGAGCTGATACACTAGTAGTTTTGCTGG
CCGCATCTTCAGAAATTGACCAGCTGCGAAAGTGGTTTCAACTGGAAGGCCGGTATCCCTCGATCAAGGA
CTTCAAGTTGCGAGTGCTTGATCCAGCCGTGACGCAGATCAACGAGCACAGCCCGCTACAGGTGGAGTGG
GCGCAGCGAAAGACCGGGCGCAAGGTCACACATCTGTTGTTCAGTTTTGGACCGAAGAAGCCCGCCAAGG
CGGTGGGTAAGGCCCCAGCGAAGCGCAAGGCCGGGAAGATTTCAGATGCTGAGATCGCGAAACAGGCTCG
CCCTGGTGAGACATGGGAAGCGGCCCGCGCTCGACTAACCCAGATGCCGCTGGATCTGGCCTAGAGGCCG
TGGCCACCACGGCCCGGCCTGCCTTTCGGATCCTAGAGGTAGGTCACCTTTTCTTCTTTAGCGTTTGCTG
CCATTGCTCTATTGAAGCGCGAAAACGCTTCGTCGGTCAGCTTCGGCAACAGAATAATTTTTATCGCATC
AGGGGTTTACAAGCAGAATACGTACTCGTATAGTTCGCGCCCACAACGTTGCTGAGACGTTGTAACACGG
AAACGATGAGCGATCATCGACTCCAGGGAAACCTGATCATGTAGATCGAATGGACTCTAAATCCGTTCAG
CCGGGTTAGATTCCCGGGGTTTCCGCCAATATTTCAGACAAAGCCGGTCATTAGACCGTTTTTGTTTCAG
CAGTTCAGCCACTACCAGGCATTGAAACTGCGACAAGGTTTGCAACACCCAAGTCGATGAGCGATCATCG
CACAATGCTGAAAAGCACGAACACCTCTGAAGGTACCACTGGGCAGCCAGCCATCGACGGCCCATAGGGC
AAGCTTAGCGTTCCCGTTCGGCTGAACCGCCCCCGGCGACAAACGGCGCGGGCTATCGACAGGAGTGGGG
GTCATGTATGCTACGAGGCTTTCGAACAGTCACGTCTAAGTAGCGCCCCGCGGATGGATAAAAAACCACT
AAACACTCTGATCTCTGCTACTGGTCTGTGGATGAGTCGTACCGGAACCATTCATAAAATCAAACACCAC
GAGGTTAGCCGTTCGAAAATCTATATTGAGATGGCGTGTGGCGATCATCTGGTTGTGAACAATAGCCGCT
CTTCTCGTACAGCACGTGCACTGCGTCACCACAAATATCGTAAAACCTGTAAACGTTGCCGTGTGTCCGA
TGAGGATCTGAACAAATTCCTGACAAAAGCCAATGAGGACCAAACAAGCGTGAAAGTGAAAGTCGTTAGC
GCTCCTACCCGTACTAAAAAAGCAATGCCGAAATCCGTTGCTCGTGCCCCTAAACCACTGGAAAACACTG
AAGCAGCACAGGCACAGCCGTCTGGAAGCAAATTCTCTCCGGCCATTCCTGTTTCTACCCAGGAGTCCGT
TTCTGTTCCAGCAAGTGTGAGCACCAGCATTAGCAGTATTAGCACCGGTGCCACCGCTAGCGCCCTGGTT
AAAGGCAATACCAATCCGATTACAAGCATGTCTGCCCCGGTTCAAGCATCAGCTCCAGCACTGACAAAAT
CCCAAACCGATCGTCTGGAGGTTCTGCTGAATCCGAAAGACGAAATCAGCCTGAATTCCGGCAAACCGTT
TCGTGAACTGGAGAGCGAACTGCTGTCACGTCGTAAAAAAGACCTGCAACAAATCTATGCCGAAGAACGT
GAGAACTATCTGGGGAAACTGGAACGTGAAATCACCCGCTTTTTCGTGGATCGTGGCTTTCTGGAGATCA
AATCCCCGATTCTGATTCCTCTGGAGTATATCGAGCGTATGGGCATCGACAATGATACCGAACTGAGCAA
ACAAATTTTCCGTGTGGATAAAAACTTCTGTCTGCGCCCTATGCTGGCACCAAATCTGTATAACTATCTG
CGCAAACTGGACCGTGCCCTGCCTGATCCTATCAAAATCTTCGAGATCGGCCCGTGTTATCGTAAAGAGT
CCGACGGTAAAGAACATCTGGAGGAGTTTACCATGCTGAACTTTTGCCAAATGGGTTCAGGTTGTACTCG
TGAGAACCTGGAAAGCATCATCACCGATTTTCTGAACCACCTGGGCATTGACTTCAAAATTGTGGGCGAC
AGCTGTATGGTGTATGGCGACACCCTGGATGTCATGCACGGCGACCTGGAACTGTCTAGTGCCGTTGTTG
GACCAATTCCGCTGGACCGTGAGTGGGGTATCGACAAACCGTGGATCGGAGCAGGATTCGGTCTGGAACG
CCTGCTGAAAGTGAAACACGACTTCAAAAACATCAAACGTGCCGCCCGTTCTGAATCGTATTATAACGGG
ATTTCTACCAACCTGTAACCGCGGTACGCGATTCCATTGGACGCCCCCGGCCATCCGGGGGCGCTGATCA
ACAGGAGTGAGGGAAGCTTGATCCGGGTTTTTCTCGAACGAGGCCGGTGGCGCAAGCCATCGGCCTTTTT
TCATGCCCGGCGTGCCCTGTTGCACGGGAGGGCTAAAGAAAATCGCCGGGGGGTCGATGCAATGGGTGTC
GGAACTTCCACCCTCTGCCGGACCAACCGGGGGCGGTTCAGGACCGATATTGGCGAGTCCTCTTCGAAGC
ATGTAACCCACTGAAGAGGAAGAGAAAAAGAAAATGTTGATTTTTTCTCTAAAGCTCCGCCGGGAAACGC
CGATAAACACCATGAACGCGAATTCTTGGGGCACCTGAGCAAGCAGGCCGAGAGATCGCAAGCTCAGGTA
ACCGAAATAGGTCCTTTGGAGGAAATCACCATGGCCCTTACAGTCAACACGAACATTGCTTCCCTGAACA
CTCAGCGCAACCTGAATGCTTCTTCCAACGACCTCAACACCTCGTTGCAGCGTCTGACCACCGGCTACCG
CATCAACAGTGCCAAGGACGATGCTGCCGGCCTGCAGATCTCCAACCGCCTGTCCAACCAGATCAGCGGT
CTGAACGTTGCCACCCGCAACGCCAACGACGGCATCTCCCTGGCGCAGACCGCTGAAGGTGCCCTGCAGC
AGTCCACCAATATCCTGCAGCGTATCCGCGACCTGGCCCTGCAATCCGCCAACGGCTCCAACAGCGACGC
CGACCGTGCCGCCCTGCAGAAAGAAGTCGCTGCGCAACAGGCCGAACTGACCCGTATCTCCGATACCACC
ACCTTCGGTGGCCGCAAGCTGCTCGACGGCTCCTTCGGCACCACCAGCTTCCAGGTCGGTTCCAACGCCT
ACGAGACCATTGACATCAGCCTGCAGAATGCCTCTGCCAGCGCCATCGGTTCTTACCAGGTCGGCAGCAA
CGGCGCGGGTACCGTCGCCAGCGTAGCGGGCACCGCGACCGCTTCGGGCATCGCCTCGGGCACCGTCAAC
CTGGTCGGTGGCGGTCAGGTGAAGAACATCGCCATCGCCGCCGGCGATAGCGCCAAGGCCATCGCCGAGA
AGATGGACGGTGCGATCCCGAACCTGTCGGCTCGTGCCCGTACCGTGTTCACCGCTGATGTCAGCGGCGT
GTAGGGTGGTTCGCTGAACTTCGACGTAACCGTTGGCAGCAACACCGTGAGCCTGGCAGGCGTGACCTCC
ACTCAGGATCTGGCCGACCAACTGAACTCCAACTCGTCGAAGCTGGGCATCACTGCCAGCATCAACGACA
AGGGTGTACTGACCATCACCTCCGCTACCGGCGAGAACGTCAAGTTCGGTGCGCAGACCGGTACCGCTAC
TGCCGGTCAGGTCGCAGTGAAGGTCCAGGGTTCCGACGGCAAGTTCGAAGCGGCCGCCAAGAACGTGGTA
GCTGCCGGTACTGCCGCTACCACCACCATCGTGACCGGCTACGTGCAACTGAACTCGCCGACCGCCTACT
CGGTCAGCGGTACCGGCACCCAGGCTTCGCAGGTCTTCGGCAACGCCAGCGCCGCGCAGAAGAGCAGCGT
TGCCAGCGTCGACATCTCCACTGCCGACGGCGCCCAGAACGCCATCGCGGTAGTCGATAACGCCCTGGCT
GCGATCGACGCCCAGCGTGCTGACCTCGGTGCTGTTCAGAACCGCTTCAAGAACACTATCGACAACCTGA
CCAACATCTCGGAAAACGCTACCAACGCTCGTAGCCGCATCAAGGACACCGACTTCGCTGCCGAAACCGC
GGCGCTGTCGAAGAACCAGGTGCTGCAACAGGCCGGTACCGCGATCCTGGCCCAGGCCAACCAGCTGCCG
CAGGCGGTCCTGAGCCTGCTGCGCTAAGCCCGGGAACGGTCACTCACGCGGTACTGGGAGGAAGGGGTGA
CCCTTCCTCCCTTTTCCCCATGGAGGGCACAGTTAAGCCGCTAAAGGCATTATCCGCCAAGTACAATTTT
TTACTCTTCGAAGACAGAAAATTTGCTGACATTGGTAATACAGTCAAATTGCAGTACTCTGCGGGTGTAT
ACAGAATAGCAGAATGGGCAGACATTACGAATGCACACGGTGTGGTGGGCCCAGGTATTGTTAGCGGTTT
GAAGCAGGCGGCAGAAGAAGTAACAAAGGAACCTAGAGGCCTTTTGATGTTAGCAGAATTGTCATGCAAG
GGCTCCCTATCTACTGGAGAATATACTAAGGGTACTGTTGACATTGCGAAGAGCGACAAAGATTTTGTTA
TCGGCTTTATTGCTCAAAGAGACATGGGTGGAAGAGATGAAGGTTACGATTGGTTGATTATGACACCCGG
TGTGGGTTTAGATGACAAGGGAGACGCATTGGGTCAACAGTATAGAACCGTGGATGATGTGGTCTCTACA
GGATCTGACATTATTATTGTTGGAAGAGGACTATTTGCAAAGGGAAGGGATGCTAAGGTAGAGGGTGAAC
GTTACAGAAAAGCAGGCTGGGAAGCATATTTGAGAAGATGCGGCCAGCAAAACTACTAGTGTATCAGCTC
ACTCAAAGGCGGTAATACGGTTATCCACAGAATCAGGGGATAACGCAGGAAAGAACATGTGAGCAAAAGG
CCAGCAAAAGGCCAGGAACCGTAAAAAGGCCGCGTTGCTGGCGTTTTTCCATAGGCTCCGCCCCCCTGAC
GAGCATCACAAAAATCGACGCTCAAGTCAGAGGTGGCGAAACCCGACAGGACTATAAAGATACCAGGCGT
TTCCCCCTGGAAGCTCCCTCGTGCGCTCTCCTGTTCCGACCCTGCCGCTTACCGGATACCTGTCCGCCTT
TCTCCCTTCGGGAAGCGTGGCGCTTTCTCATAGCTCACGCTGTAGGTATCTCAGTTCGGTGTAGGTCGTT
CGCTCCAAGCTGGGCTGTGTGCACGAACCCCCCGTTCAGCCCGACCGCTGCGCCTTATCCGGTAACTATC
GTCTTGAGTCCAACCCGGTAAGACACGACTTATCGCCACTGGCAGCAGCCACTGGTAACAGGATTAGCAG
AGCGAGGTATGTAGGCGGTGCTACAGAGTTCTTGAAGTGGTGGCCTAACTACGGCTACACTAGAAGGACA
GTATTTGGTATCTGCGCTCTGCTGAAGCCAGTTACCTTCGGAAAAAGAGTTGGTAGCTCTTGATCCGGCA
AACAAACCACCGCTGGTAGCGGTGGTTTTTTTGTTTGCAAGCAGCAGATTACGCGCAGAAAAAAAGGATC
TCAAGAAGATCCTTTGATCTTTTCTACGGGGTCTGACGCTCAGTGGAACGAAAACTCACGTTAAGGGATT
TTGGTCATGAGATTATCAAAAAGGATCTTCACCTAGATCCTTTTAAATTAAAAATGAAGTTTTAAATCAA
TCTAAAGTATATATGAGTAAACTTGGTCTGACAGTTACCAATGCTTAATCAGTGAGGCACCTATCTCAGC
GATCTGTCTATTTCGTTCATCCATAGTTGCCTGACTCCCCGTCGTGTAGATAACTACGATACGGGAGGGC
TTACCATCTGGCCCCAGTGCTGCAATGATACCGCGAGACCCACGCTCACCGGCTCCAGATTTATCAGCAA
TAAACCAGCCAGCCGGAAGGGCCGAGCGCAGAAGTGGTCCTGCAACTTTATCCGCCTCCATCCAGTCTAT
TAATTGTTGCCGGGAAGCTAGAGTAAGTAGTTCGCCAGTTAATAGTTTGCGCAACGTTGTTGCCATTGCT
ACAGGCATCGTGGTGTCACGCTCGTCGTTTGGTATGGCTTCATTCAGCTCCGGTTCCCAACGATCAAGGC
GAGTTACATGATCCCCCATGTTGTGCAAAAAAGCGGTTAGCTCCTTCGGTCCTCCGATCGTTGTCAGAAG
TAAGTTGGCCGCAGTGTTATCACTCATGGTTATGGCAGCACTGCATAATTCTCTTACTGTCATGCCATCC
GTAAGATGCTTTTCTGTGACTGGTGAGTACTCAACCAAGTCATTCTGAGAATAGTGTATGCGGCGACCGA
GTTGCTCTTGCCCGGCGTCAATACGGGATAATACCGCGCCACATAGCAGAACTTTAAAAGTGCTCATCAT
TGGAAAACGTTCTTCGGGGCGAAAACTCTCAAGGATCTTACCGCTGTTGAGATCCAGTTCGATGTAACCC
ACTCGTGCACCCAACTGATCTTCAGCATCTTTTACTTTCACCAGCGTTTCTGGGTGAGCAAAAACAGGAA
GGCAAAATGCCGCAAAAAAGGGAATAAGGGCGACACGGAAATGTTGAATACTCATACTCTTCCTTTTTCA
ATATTATTGAAGCATTTATCAGGGTTATTGTCTCATGAGCGGATACATATTTGAATGTATTTAGAAAAAT
AAACAAATAGGGGTTCCGCGCACATTTCCCCGAAAAGTGCCACCTGACGTCTAAGAAACCATTATTATCA
TGACATTAACCTATAAAAATAGGCGTATCACGAGGCCCTTTCGTCTCGCGCGTTTCGGTGATGACGGTGA
AAACCTCTGACACATGCAGCTCCCGGAGACGGTCACAGCTTGTCTGTAAGCGGATGCCGGGAGCAGACAA
GCCCGTCAGGGCGCGTCAGCGGGTGTTGGCGGGTGTCGGGGCTGGCTTAACTATGCGGCATCAGAGCAGA
TTGTACTGAGAGTGCACCATATGCGGTGTGAAATACCGCACAGATGCGTAAGGAGAAAATACCGCATCAG
GCGGCAATGGCAACAACGTTGCGCAAACTATTAACTGGCGAACTACTTACTCTAGCTTCCCGGCAACAAT
TAATAGACTGGATGGAGGCGGATAAAGTTGCAGGACCACTTCTGCGCTCGGCCCTTCCGGCTGGCTGGTT
TATTGCTGATAAATCTGGAGCCGGTGAGCGTGGATCTCGCGGTATCATTGCAGCACTGGGGCCAGATGGT
AAGCCCTCCCGTATCGTAGTTATCTACACGACGGGGAGTCAGGCAACTATGGATGAACGAAATAGACAGA
TCGCTGAGATAGGTGCCTCACTGATTAAGCATTGGTAACTGTCAGACCAAGTTTACTCATATATACTTTA
GATTGATTTAAAACTTCATTTTTAATTTAAAAGGATCTAGGTGAAGATCCTTTTTGATAATCTCATGACC
AAAATCCCTTAACGTGAGTTTTCGTTCCACTGAGCGTCAGACCCCAATTACACGCCACTGGCTGTGCTTG
CTGGGGTGACGGTGGCAACGGTGGCGGCCTTGCTGGGCTATCGCGTTGGAAAGAAACGAGGGAAAGGGGA
CTGATAAACCGGTCTTAGCCCCTCCCCTTGGTGTCCAACCGCTCTGTAGGCCTCTCAGGCGCCGCTGGTG
CCGCTGGTTGGACGCCAAGGGTGAATCCGCCTCGATACCCTGATTACTCGCTTCCTGCGCCCTCTCAGGC
GGCGATAGGGGACTGGTAAAACGGGGATTGCCCAGACGCCTCCCCCGCCCCTTCAGGGGCACAAATGCGG
CCCCAACGGGGCCACGTAGTGGTGCGTTTTTTGCGTTTCCACCCTTTTCTTCCTTTTCCCTTTTAAACCT
TTTAGGACGTCTACAGGCCACGTAATCCGTGGCCTGTAGAGTTTAAAAAGGGACGGATTTGTTGCCATTA
AGGGACGGATTTGTTGTTAAGAAGGGACGGATTTGTTGTTGTAAAGGGACGGATTTGTTGTATTGTGGGA
CGCAGATACAGTGTCCCCTTATACACAAGGAATGTCGAACGTGGCCTCACCCCCAATGGTTTACAAAAGC
AATGCCCTGGTCGAGGCCGCGTATCGCCTCAGTGTTCAGGAACAGCGGATCGTTCTGGCCTGTATTAGCC
AGGTGAAGAGGAGCGAGCCTGTCACCGATGAAGTGATGTATTCAGTGACGGCGGAGGACATAGCGACGAT
GGCGGGTGTCCCTATCGAATCTTCCTACAACCAGCTCAAAGAAGCGGCCCTGCGCCTGAAACGGCGGGAA
GTCCGGTTAACCCAAGAGCCCAATGGCAAGGGGAAAAGACCGAGTGTGATGATTACCGGCTGGGTGCAAA
CAATCATCTACCGGGAGGGTGAGGGCCGTGTAGAACTCAGGTTCACCAAAGACATGCTGCCGTACCTGAC
GGAACTCACCAAACAGTTCACCAAATACGCCTTGGCTGACGTGGCCAAGATGGACAGCACCCACGCGATC
AGGCTTTACGAGCTGCTCATGCAATGGGACAGCATCGGCCAGCGCGAAAT
Features (pLannotate 1.2.2; 14 found; start..end, strand, type, name):
     81..414     +  CDS            pRO1600 Rep (fragment): replication protein for the broad-host-range plasmid pRO1600 from Pseudomonas aeruginosa&nbsp
    656..724     +  ncRNA          tRNA: Accession: RF00005 - tRNA
   1034..2395    +  CDS            pylS: PYLS_METMA - Experimental evidence at protein level: Swiss-Prot protein existence level 1. Catalyzes the attachment of pyrrolysine to tRNA(Pyl). Pyrrolysine is a lysine derivative encoded by the termination codon UAG. From Methanosarcina mazei (strain ATCC BAA-159 / DSM 3647 / Goe1 / Go1 / JCM 11833 / OCM 88) (Methanosarcina frisia).
   2831..4294    +  CDS            fliC: FLICB_PSEAE - Experimental evidence at protein level: Swiss-Prot protein existence level 1. Flagellin is the subunit protein which polymerizes to form the filaments of bacterial flagella. From Pseudomonas aeruginosa (strain ATCC 15692 / DSM 22644 / CIP 104116 / JCM 14847 / LMG 12228 / 1C / PRS 101 / PAO1).
   4358..4955    +  CDS            URA3 (fragment): orotidine-5'-phosphate decarboxylase, required for uracil biosynthesis; S. cerevisiae URA3; yeast auxotrophic marker, counterselectable with 5-fluoroorotic acid (5-FOA)
   5086..5674    -  rep_origin     ori: high-copy-number ColE1/pMB1/pBR322/pUC origin of replication
   5845..6705    -  CDS            AmpR: β-lactamase; bla; confers resistance to ampicillin, carbenicillin, and related antibiotics
   6706..6810    -  promoter       AmpR promoter: bla
   6905..6940    +  CDS            rop (fragment): Rop protein, which maintains plasmids at low copy number; rop
   7042..7141    +  misc_feature   bom (fragment): basis of mobility region from pBR322
   7144..7457    +  CDS            bla(M) (fragment): β-lactamase lacking the signal sequence; bla(M); allows cytosolic expression of β-lactamase
   7796..8147    -  rep_origin     pRO1600 oriV: broad-host-range origin of replication from Pseudomonas aeruginosa plasmid pRO1600; requires the pRO1600 Rep protein for replication (West et al., 1994)
   8161..8660    +  CDS            pRO1600 Rep (fragment): replication protein for the broad-host-range plasmid pRO1600 from Pseudomonas aeruginosa&nbsp
   8660..50      +  rep_origin     RSF ori (fragment) (across the origin): Plasmids containing the RSF 1030 origin of replication can be propagated in E. coli cells that contain additional plasmids with compatible origins.
