>Addgene plasmid #160089 | pPaGE Pyl TAG FliC T248TAG | addgene full sequence | sequence record 314779 | Addgene NGS Result
AGAAATTGACCAGCTGCGAAAGTGGTTTCAACTGGAAGGCCGGTATCCCTCGATCAAGGACTTCAAGTTG
CGAGTGCTTGATCCAGCCGTGACGCAGATCAACGAGCACAGCCCGCTACAGGTGGAGTGGGCGCAGCGAA
AGACCGGGCGCAAGGTCACACATCTGTTGTTCAGTTTTGGACCGAAGAAGCCCGCCAAGGCGGTGGGTAA
GGCCCCAGCGAAGCGCAAGGCCGGGAAGATTTCAGATGCTGAGATCGCGAAACAGGCTCGCCCTGGTGAG
ACATGGGAAGCGGCCCGCGCTCGACTAACCCAGATGCCGCTGGATCTGGCCTAGAGGCCGTGGCCACCAC
GGCCCGGCCTGCCTTTCGGATCCTAGAGGTAGGTCACCTTTTCTTCTTTAGCGTTTGCTGCCATTGCTCT
ATTGAAGCGCGAAAACGCTTCGTCGGTCAGCTTCGGCAACAGAATAATTTTTATCGCATCAGGGGTTTAC
AAGCAGAATACGTACTCGTATAGTTCGCGCCCACAACGTTGCTGAGACGTTGTAACACGGAAACGATGAG
CGATCATCGACTCCAGGGAAACCTGATCATGTAGATCGAATGGACTCTAAATCCGTTCAGCCGGGTTAGA
TTCCCGGGGTTTCCGCCAATATTTCAGACAAAGCCGGTCATTAGACCGTTTTTGTTTCAGCAGTTCAGCC
ACTACCAGGCATTGAAACTGCGACAAGGTTTGCAACACCCAAGTCGATGAGCGATCATCGCACAATGCTG
AAAAGCACGAACACCTCTGAAGGTACCACTGGGCAGCCAGCCATCGACGGCCCATAGGGCAAGCTTAGCG
TTCCCGTTCGGCTGAACCGCCCCCGGCGACAAACGGCGCGGGCTATCGACAGGAGTGGGGGTCATGTATG
CTACGAGGCTTTCGAACAGTCACGTCTAAGTAGCGCCCCGCGGATGGATAAAAAACCACTAAACACTCTG
ATCTCTGCTACTGGTCTGTGGATGAGTCGTACCGGAACCATTCATAAAATCAAACACCACGAGGTTAGCC
GTTCGAAAATCTATATTGAGATGGCGTGTGGCGATCATCTGGTTGTGAACAATAGCCGCTCTTCTCGTAC
AGCACGTGCACTGCGTCACCACAAATATCGTAAAACCTGTAAACGTTGCCGTGTGTCCGATGAGGATCTG
AACAAATTCCTGACAAAAGCCAATGAGGACCAAACAAGCGTGAAAGTGAAAGTCGTTAGCGCTCCTACCC
GTACTAAAAAAGCAATGCCGAAATCCGTTGCTCGTGCCCCTAAACCACTGGAAAACACTGAAGCAGCACA
GGCACAGCCGTCTGGAAGCAAATTCTCTCCGGCCATTCCTGTTTCTACCCAGGAGTCCGTTTCTGTTCCA
GCAAGTGTGAGCACCAGCATTAGCAGTATTAGCACCGGTGCCACCGCTAGCGCCCTGGTTAAAGGCAATA
CCAATCCGATTACAAGCATGTCTGCCCCGGTTCAAGCATCAGCTCCAGCACTGACAAAATCCCAAACCGA
TCGTCTGGAGGTTCTGCTGAATCCGAAAGACGAAATCAGCCTGAATTCCGGCAAACCGTTTCGTGAACTG
GAGAGCGAACTGCTGTCACGTCGTAAAAAAGACCTGCAACAAATCTATGCCGAAGAACGTGAGAACTATC
TGGGGAAACTGGAACGTGAAATCACCCGCTTTTTCGTGGATCGTGGCTTTCTGGAGATCAAATCCCCGAT
TCTGATTCCTCTGGAGTATATCGAGCGTATGGGCATCGACAATGATACCGAACTGAGCAAACAAATTTTC
CGTGTGGATAAAAACTTCTGTCTGCGCCCTATGCTGGCACCAAATCTGTATAACTATCTGCGCAAACTGG
ACCGTGCCCTGCCTGATCCTATCAAAATCTTCGAGATCGGCCCGTGTTATCGTAAAGAGTCCGACGGTAA
AGAACATCTGGAGGAGTTTACCATGCTGAACTTTTGCCAAATGGGTTCAGGTTGTACTCGTGAGAACCTG
GAAAGCATCATCACCGATTTTCTGAACCACCTGGGCATTGACTTCAAAATTGTGGGCGACAGCTGTATGG
TGTATGGCGACACCCTGGATGTCATGCACGGCGACCTGGAACTGTCTAGTGCCGTTGTTGGACCAATTCC
GCTGGACCGTGAGTGGGGTATCGACAAACCGTGGATCGGAGCAGGATTCGGTCTGGAACGCCTGCTGAAA
GTGAAACACGACTTCAAAAACATCAAACGTGCCGCCCGTTCTGAATCGTATTATAACGGGATTTCTACCA
ACCTGTAACCGCGGTACGCGATTCCATTGGACGCCCCCGGCCATCCGGGGGCGCTGATCAACAGGAGTGA
GGGAAGCTTGATCCGGGTTTTTCTCGAACGAGGCCGGTGGCGCAAGCCATCGGCCTTTTTTCATGCCCGG
CGTGCCCTGTTGCACGGGAGGGCTAAAGAAAATCGCCGGGGGGTCGATGCAATGGGTGTCGGAACTTCCA
CCCTCTGCCGGACCAACCGGGGGCGGTTCAGGACCGATATTGGCGAGTCCTCTTCGAAGCATGTAACCCA
CTGAAGAGGAAGAGAAAAAGAAAATGTTGATTTTTTCTCTAAAGCTCCGCCGGGAAACGCCGATAAACAC
CATGAACGCGAATTCTTGGGGCACCTGAGCAAGCAGGCCGAGAGATCGCAAGCTCAGGTAACCGAAATAG
GTCCTTTGGAGGAAATCACCATGGCCCTTACAGTCAACACGAACATTGCTTCCCTGAACACTCAGCGCAA
CCTGAATGCTTCTTCCAACGACCTCAACACCTCGTTGCAGCGTCTGACCACCGGCTACCGCATCAACAGT
GCCAAGGACGATGCTGCCGGCCTGCAGATCTCCAACCGCCTGTCCAACCAGATCAGCGGTCTGAACGTTG
CCACCCGCAACGCCAACGACGGCATCTCCCTGGCGCAGACCGCTGAAGGTGCCCTGCAGCAGTCCACCAA
TATCCTGCAGCGTATCCGCGACCTGGCCCTGCAATCCGCCAACGGCTCCAACAGCGACGCCGACCGTGCC
GCCCTGCAGAAAGAAGTCGCTGCGCAACAGGCCGAACTGACCCGTATCTCCGATACCACCACCTTCGGTG
GCCGCAAGCTGCTCGACGGCTCCTTCGGCACCACCAGCTTCCAGGTCGGTTCCAACGCCTACGAGACCAT
TGACATCAGCCTGCAGAATGCCTCTGCCAGCGCCATCGGTTCTTACCAGGTCGGCAGCAACGGCGCGGGT
ACCGTCGCCAGCGTAGCGGGCACCGCGACCGCTTCGGGCATCGCCTCGGGCACCGTCAACCTGGTCGGTG
GCGGTCAGGTGAAGAACATCGCCATCGCCGCCGGCGATAGCGCCAAGGCCATCGCCGAGAAGATGGACGG
TGCGATCCCGAACCTGTCGGCTCGTGCCCGTACCGTGTTCACCGCTGATGTCAGCGGCGTGTAGGGTGGT
TCGCTGAACTTCGACGTAACCGTTGGCAGCAACACCGTGAGCCTGGCAGGCGTGACCTCCACTCAGGATC
TGGCCGACCAACTGAACTCCAACTCGTCGAAGCTGGGCATCACTGCCAGCATCAACGACAAGGGTGTACT
GACCATCACCTCCGCTACCGGCGAGAACGTCAAGTTCGGTGCGCAGACCGGTACCGCTACTGCCGGTCAG
GTCGCAGTGAAGGTCCAGGGTTCCGACGGCAAGTTCGAAGCGGCCGCCAAGAACGTGGTAGCTGCCGGTA
CTGCCGCTACCACCACCATCGTGACCGGCTACGTGCAACTGAACTCGCCGACCGCCTACTCGGTCAGCGG
TACCGGCACCCAGGCTTCGCAGGTCTTCGGCAACGCCAGCGCCGCGCAGAAGAGCAGCGTTGCCAGCGTC
GACATCTCCACTGCCGACGGCGCCCAGAACGCCATCGCGGTAGTCGATAACGCCCTGGCTGCGATCGACG
CCCAGCGTGCTGACCTCGGTGCTGTTCAGAACCGCTTCAAGAACACTATCGACAACCTGACCAACATCTC
GGAAAACGCTACCAACGCTCGTAGCCGCATCAAGGACACCGACTTCGCTGCCGAAACCGCGGCGCTGTCG
AAGAACCAGGTGCTGCAACAGGCCGGTACCGCGATCCTGGCCCAGGCCAACCAGCTGCCGCAGGCGGTCC
TGAGCCTGCTGCGCTAAGCCCGGGAACGGTCACTCACGCGGTACTGGGAGGAAGGGGTGACCCTTCCTCC
CTTTTCCCCATGGAGGGCACAGTTAAGCCGCTAAAGGCATTATCCGCCAAGTACAATTTTTTACTCTTCG
AAGACAGAAAATTTGCTGACATTGGTAATACAGTCAAATTGCAGTACTCTGCGGGTGTATACAGAATAGC
AGAATGGGCAGACATTACGAATGCACACGGTGTGGTGGGCCCAGGTATTGTTAGCGGTTTGAAGCAGGCG
GCAGAAGAAGTAACAGAGGAACCTAGAGGCCTTTTGATGTTAGCAGAATTGTCATGCAAGGGCTCCCTAT
CTACTGGAGAGTATACTAAGGGTACTGTTGACATTGCGAAGAGCGACAAAGATTTTGTTATCGGCTTTAT
TGCTCAAAGAGACATGGGTGGAAGAGATGAAGGTTACGATTGGCTGATTATGACACCCGGTGTGGGTTTA
GATGACAAGGGAGACGCATTGGGTCAACAGTATAGAACCGTGGATGATGTGGTCTCTACAGGATCTGACA
TTATTATTGTTGGAAGAGGACTATTTGCAAAGGGAAGGGATGCTAAGGTAGAGGGTGAACGTTACAGAAA
AGCAGGCTGGGAAGCATATTTGAGAAGATGCGGCCAGCAAAACTACTAGTGTATCAGCTCACTCAAAGGC
GGTAATACGGTTATCCACAGAATCAGGGGATAACGCAGGAAAGAACATGTGAGCAAAAGGCCAGCAAAAG
GCCAGGAACCGTAAAAAGGCCGCGTTGCTGGCGTTTTTCCATAGGCTCCGCCCCCCTGACGAGCATCACA
AAAATCGACGCTCAAGTCAGAGGTGGCGAAACCCGACAGGACTATAAAGATACCAGGCGTTTCCCCCTGG
AAGCTCCCTCGTGCGCTCTCCTGTTCCGACCCTGCCGCTTACCGGATACCTGTCCGCCTTTCTCCCTTCG
GGAAGCGTGGCGCTTTCTCATAGCTCACGCTGTAGGTATCTCAGTTCGGTGTAGGTCGTTCGCTCCAAGC
TGGGCTGTGTGCACGAACCCCCCGTTCAGCCCGACCGCTGCGCCTTATCCGGTAACTATCGTCTTGAGTC
CAACCCGGTAAGACACGACTTATCGCCACTGGCAGCAGCCACTGGTAACAGGATTAGCAGAGCGAGGTAT
GTAGGCGGTGCTACAGAGTTCTTGAAGTGGTGGCCTAACTACGGCTACACTAGAAGAACAGTATTTGGTA
TCTGCGCTCTGCTGAAGCCAGTTACCTTCGGAAAAAGAGTTGGTAGCTCTTGATCCGGCAAACAAACCAC
CGCTGGTAGCGGTGGTTTTTTTGTTTGCAAGCAGCAGATTACGCGCAGAAAAAAAGGATCTCAAGAAGAT
CCTTTGATCTTTTCTACGGGGTCTGACGCTCAGTGGAACGAAAACTCACGTTAAGGGATTTTGGTCATGA
GATTATCAAAAAGGATCTTCACCTAGATCCTTTTAAATTAAAAATGAAGTTTTAAATCAATCTAAAGTAT
ATATGAGTAAACTTGGTCTGACAGTTACCAATGCTTAATCAGTGAGGCACCTATCTCAGCGATCTGTCTA
TTTCGTTCATCCATAGTTGCCTGACTCCCCGTCGTGTAGATAACTACGATACGGGAGGGCTTACCATCTG
GCCCCAGTGCTGCAATGATACCGCGAGACCCACGCTCACCGGCTCCAGATTTATCAGCAATAAACCAGCC
AGCCGGAAGGGCCGAGCGCAGAAGTGGTCCTGCAACTTTATCCGCCTCCATCCAGTCTATTAATTGTTGC
CGGGAAGCTAGAGTAAGTAGTTCGCCAGTTAATAGTTTGCGCAACGTTGTTGCCATTGCTACAGGCATCG
TGGTGTCACGCTCGTCGTTTGGTATGGCTTCATTCAGCTCCGGTTCCCAACGATCAAGGCGAGTTACATG
ATCCCCCATGTTGTGCAAAAAAGCGGTTAGCTCCTTCGGTCCTCCGATCGTTGTCAGAAGTAAGTTGGCC
GCAGTGTTATCACTCATGGTTATGGCAGCACTGCATAATTCTCTTACTGTCATGCCATCCGTAAGATGCT
TTTCTGTGACTGGTGAGTACTCAACCAAGTCATTCTGAGAATAGTGTATGCGGCGACCGAGTTGCTCTTG
CCCGGCGTCAATACGGGATAATACCGCGCCACATAGCAGAACTTTAAAAGTGCTCATCATTGGAAAACGT
TCTTCGGGGCGAAAACTCTCAAGGATCTTACCGCTGTTGAGATCCAGTTCGATGTAACCCACTCGTGCAC
CCAACTGATCTTCAGCATCTTTTACTTTCACCAGCGTTTCTGGGTGAGCAAAAACAGGAAGGCAAAATGC
CGCAAAAAAGGGAATAAGGGCGACACGGAAATGTTGAATACTCATACTCTTCCTTTTTCAATATTATTGA
AGCATTTATCAGGGTTATTGTCTCATGAGCGGATACATATTTGAATGTATTTAGAAAAATAAACAAATAG
GGGTTCCGCGCACATTTCCCCGAAAAGTGCCACCTGACGTCTAAGAAACCATTATTATCATGACATTAAC
CTATAAAAATAGGCGTATCACGAGGCCCTTTCGTCTCGCGCGTTTCGGTGATGACGGTGAAAACCTCTGA
CACATGCAGCTCCCGGAGACGGTCACAGCTTGTCTGTAAGCGGATGCCGGGAGCAGACAAGCCCGTCAGG
GCGCGTCAGCGGGTGTTGGCGGGTGTCGGGGCTGGCTTAACTATGCGGCATCAGAGCAGATTGTACTGAG
AGTGCACCATATGCGGTGTGAAATACCGCACAGATGCGTAAGGAGAAAATACCGCATCAGGCGGCAATGG
CAACAACGTTGCGCAAACTATTAACTGGCGAACTACTTACTCTAGCTTCCCGGCAACAATTAATAGACTG
GATGGAGGCGGATAAAGTTGCAGGACCACTTCTGCGCTCGGCCCTTCCGGCTGGCTGGTTTATTGCTGAT
AAATCTGGAGCCGGTGAGCGTGGATCTCGCGGTATCATTGCAGCACTGGGGCCAGATGGTAAGCCCTCCC
GTATCGTAGTTATCTACACGACGGGGAGTCAGGCAACTATGGATGAACGAAATAGACAGATCGCTGAGAT
AGGTGCCTCACTGATTAAGCATTGGTAACTGTCAGACCAAGTTTACTCATATATACTTTAGATTGATTTA
AAACTTCATTTTTAATTTAAAAGGATCTAGGTGAAGATCCTTTTTGATAATCTCATGACCAAAATCCCTT
AACGTGAGTTTTCGTTCCACTGAGCGTCAGACCCCAATTACACGCCACTGGCTGTGCTTGCTGGGGTGAC
GGTGGCAACGGTGGCGGCCTTGCTGGGCTATCGCGTTGGAAAGAAACGAGGGAAAGGGGACTGATAAACC
GGTCTTAGCCCCTCCCCTTGGTGTCCAACCGCTCTGTAGGCCTCTCAGGCGCCGCTGGTGCCGCTGGTTG
GACGCCAAGGGTGAATCCGCCTCGATACCCTGATTACTCGCTTCCTGCGCCCTCTCAGGCGGCGATAGGG
GACTGGTAAAACGGGGATTGCCCAGACGCCTCCCCCGCCCCTTCAGGGGCACAAATGCGGCCCCAACGGG
GCCACGTAGTGGTGCGTTTTTTGCGTTTCCACCCTTTTCTTCCTTTTCCCTTTTAAACCTTTTAGGACGT
CTACAGGCCACGTAATCCGTGGCCTGTAGAGTTTAAAAAGGGACGGATTTGTTGCCATTAAGGGACGGAT
TTGTTGTTAAGAAGGGACGGATTTGTTGTTGTAAAGGGACGGATTTGTTGTATTGTGGGACGCAGATACA
GTGTCCCCTTATACACAAGGAATGTCGAACGTGGCCTCACCCCCAATGGTTTACAAAAGCAATGCCCTGG
TCGAGGCCGCGTATCGCCTCAGTGTTCAGGAACAGCGGATCGTTCTGGCCTGTATTAGCCAGGTGAAGAG
GAGCGAGCCTGTCACCGATGAAGTGATGTATTCAGTGACGGCGGAGGACATAGCGACGATGGCGGGTGTC
CCTATCGAATCTTCCTACAACCAGCTCAAAGAAGCGGCCCTGCGCCTGAAACGGCGGGAAGTCCGGTTAA
CCCAAGAGCCCAATGGCAAGGGGAAAAGACCGAGTGTGATGATTACCGGCTGGGTGCAAACAATCATCTA
CCGGGAGGGTGAGGGCCGTGTAGAACTCAGGTTCACCAAAGACATGCTGCCGTACCTGACGGAACTCACC
AAACAGTTCACCAAATACGCCTTGGCTGACGTGGCCAAGATGGACAGCACCCACGCGATCAGGCTTTACG
AGCTGCTCATGCAATGGGACAGCATCGGCCAGCGCGAAAT
Features (pLannotate 1.2.2; 12 found; start..end, strand, type, name):
    576..644     +  ncRNA          tRNA: Accession: RF00005 - tRNA
    954..2315    +  CDS            pylS: PYLS_METMA - Experimental evidence at protein level: Swiss-Prot protein existence level 1. Catalyzes the attachment of pyrrolysine to tRNA(Pyl). Pyrrolysine is a lysine derivative encoded by the termination codon UAG. From Methanosarcina mazei (strain ATCC BAA-159 / DSM 3647 / Goe1 / Go1 / JCM 11833 / OCM 88) (Methanosarcina frisia).
   2751..4214    +  CDS            fliC: FLICB_PSEAE - Experimental evidence at protein level: Swiss-Prot protein existence level 1. Flagellin is the subunit protein which polymerizes to form the filaments of bacterial flagella. From Pseudomonas aeruginosa (strain ATCC 15692 / DSM 22644 / CIP 104116 / JCM 14847 / LMG 12228 / 1C / PRS 101 / PAO1).
   4278..4875    +  CDS            URA3 (fragment): orotidine-5'-phosphate decarboxylase, required for uracil biosynthesis; S. cerevisiae URA3; yeast auxotrophic marker, counterselectable with 5-fluoroorotic acid (5-FOA)
   5006..5594    -  rep_origin     ori: high-copy-number ColE1/pMB1/pBR322/pUC origin of replication
   5765..6625    -  CDS            AmpR: β-lactamase; bla; confers resistance to ampicillin, carbenicillin, and related antibiotics
   6626..6730    -  promoter       AmpR promoter: bla
   6825..6860    +  CDS            rop (fragment): Rop protein, which maintains plasmids at low copy number; rop
   6962..7061    +  misc_feature   bom (fragment): basis of mobility region from pBR322
   7064..7377    +  CDS            bla(M) (fragment): β-lactamase lacking the signal sequence; bla(M); allows cytosolic expression of β-lactamase
   7716..8067    -  rep_origin     pRO1600 oriV: broad-host-range origin of replication from Pseudomonas aeruginosa plasmid pRO1600; requires the pRO1600 Rep protein for replication (West et al., 1994)
   8081..334     +  CDS            pRO1600 Rep (across the origin): replication protein for the broad-host-range plasmid pRO1600 from Pseudomonas aeruginosa&nbsp
