[The description below was written by a language model from this plasmid's Addgene catalogue record and pLannotate feature annotations shown in this document.]
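Description:
pPaGE Pyl TAG FliC T248TAG is a bacterial expression and synthetic biology plasmid built on the pMRP9-1 backbone for genetic code expansion in Pseudomonas aeruginosa. It is an E. coli/Pseudomonas shuttle vector: a high-copy ColE1/pUC-type origin supports propagation in E. coli, while the pRO1600 oriV together with its cognate Rep protein gene allows replication in P. aeruginosa. Selection is through the β-lactamase (AmpR) gene and its own promoter. Short remnants of rop, bom and a second bla fragment are backbone leftovers. A partial URA3 coding sequence also remains from an earlier yeast assembly step; according to the record it is no longer functional for yeast work.

The payload consists of three cassettes in the same orientation, each driven by native P. aeruginosa regulatory sequences. The Methanosarcina mazei pyrrolysyl tRNA with a CUA anticodon is flanked by the Leu-tRNA promoter and terminator. The M. mazei pyrrolysyl-tRNA synthetase (pylS) is under the LeuRS promoter and terminator. The P. aeruginosa flagellin gene fliC sits under its own promoter and terminator, with threonine 248 replaced by an amber TAG codon. The orthogonal synthetase charges the suppressor tRNA with a supplied unnatural amino acid, which is then inserted at the TAG codon instead of terminating translation. This gives full-length flagellin carrying a site-specific non-canonical residue. The associated work used this approach to track flagella within biofilms.

The depositor's sequence is 8,660 bp. The repository's sequencing result is 8,580 bp with the same feature order, differing near the Rep gene and numbering origin.
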