Addgene plasmid #160089: pPaGE Pyl TAG FliC T248TAG
Purpose: Encodes for MmPyl tRNA synthetase/tRNA pair and for flagellin protein (FliC) with TAG mutation at site 248, for unnatural amino acid incorporation into the flagellin protein in Pseudomonas aeruginosa.
Depositing lab: Lital Alfonta. Depositing organization: Ben-Gurion University. Publication: An inside look at a biofilm: Pseudomonas aeruginosa flagella biotracking. Ozer E, Yaniv K, Chetrit E, Boyarski A, Meijler MM, Berkovich R, Kushmaro A, Alfonta L. Sci Adv. 2021 Jun 11;7(24). pii: 7/24/eabg8581. doi: 10.1126/sciadv.abg8581. Print 2021 Jun. PubMed 34117070.
Backbone
  Vector backbone: pMRP9-1
  Backbone size w/o insert (bp): 4756
  Total vector size (bp): 8660
  Modifications to backbone: Remains of partial URA3 gene for selection in yeast from previous yeast assembly, however no longer contains the full sequence for the procedure and only pMRP9-1 origins and selection remained.
  Vector type: Bacterial Expression, Synthetic Biology
Growth in bacteria
  Bacterial resistance: Ampicillin, 100 μg/mL
  Growth temperature: 37°C
  Growth strain: DH5alpha
  Copy number: Unknown
Gene/Insert 1
  Gene/Insert name: Pyrrolysyl tRNA(cua) (Methanosarcina mazei) (alt name: MmPyl-tRNA)
  Species: Methanosarcina mazei
  Insert size (bp): 72
  Promoter: Pseudomonas aeruginosa Leu-tRNA native promoter and terminator
  Cloning method: Gibson Cloning
  Sequencing primers: 5′ TAACCCAGATGCCGCTGGATC; 3′ ACGCTAAGCTTGCCCTATGG
Gene/Insert 2
  Gene/Insert name: Pyrrolysyl tRNA synthetase (Methanosarcina mazei) (alt name: MmPylRS)
  Species: Methanosarcina mazei
  Insert size (bp): 1365
  Promoter: Pseudomonas aeruginosa LeuRS native promoter and terminator
  Cloning method: Gibson Cloning
  Sequencing primers: 5′ ACCCAAGTCGATGAGCGATC; 3′ AACAGGGCACGCCGGGCATG
Gene/Insert 3
  Gene/Insert name: Flagellin (alt name: FliC)
  Species: Pseudomonas aeruginosa
  Insert size (bp): 1467
  Mutation: Changed Threonine 248 to TAG stop-codon.
  Promoter: Pseudomonas aeruginosa fliC native promoter and terminator
  Cloning method: Gibson Cloning
  Sequencing primers: 5′ ACAGGAGTGAGGGAAGCTTG; 3′ GCGGATAATGCCTTTAGCGG
Terms and licenses: Academic/Nonprofit Terms; Industry Terms: Not Available to Industry
How to cite: pPaGE Pyl TAG FliC T248TAG was a gift from Lital Alfonta (Addgene plasmid # 160089 ; http://n2t.net/addgene:160089 ; RRID:Addgene_160089)
